>Addgene plasmid #56153 | mCardinal-CAF1-C-10 | depositor partial sequence | sequence record 87052 | insert sequence
CGCTAGCGCTACCGGTCGCCACCATGGTGAGCAAGGGCGAGGAGCTGATCAAGGAGAACATGCACATGAA
GCTGTACATGGAAGGCACCGTGAACAACCACCACTTCAAGTGCACCACCGAAGGGGAGGGCAAGCCCTAC
GAGGGCACCCAGACCCAGAGGATTAAGGTGGTGGAGGGAGGCCCCCTGCCGTTCGCATTCGACATCCTGG
CCACCTGCTTTATGTACGGGAGCAAGACCTTCATCAACCACACCCAGGGCATCCCCGATTTCTTTAAGCA
GTCCTTCCCTGAGGGCTTCACATGGGAGAGAGTCACCACATACGAAGACGGGGGCGTGCTTACCGTTACC
CAGGACACCAGCCTCCAGGACGGCTGCTTGATCTACAACGTCAAGCTCAGAGGGGTGAACTTCCCATCCA
ACGGCCCTGTGATGCAGAAGAAAACACTCGGCTGGGAGGCCACCACCGAGACCCTGTACCCCGCTGACGG
CGGCCTGGAAGGCAGATGCGACATGGCCCTGAAGCTCGTGGGCGGGGGCCACCTGCACTGCAACCTGAAG
ACCACATACAGATCCAAGAAACCCGCTAAGAACCTCAAGATGCCCGGCGTCTACTTTGTGGACCGCAGAC
TGGAAAGAATCAAGGAGGCCGACAATGAGACCTACGTCGAGCAGCACGAGGTGGCTGTGGCCAGATACTG
CGACCTCCCTAGCAAACTGGGGCACAAACTTAATGGCATGGACGAGCTGTACAAGTCCGGACTCAGATCT
GGCAGCGGTGGAGGCTTGGAGGAGCCGGAGGCCGCGACGCGGACAGCCGCGGCCGTGGATTGCAAAGACA
GACCCGGGTTCCCAGTGAAGAGGTTAATACAAGCCCGCTTGCCCTTCAAACGCCTGAACCTTGTTCCCAA
GGAGAAAGTTGAGGAAGACACATCACCAAAAGCAGCTGTGGAAAGCAAAGTCCCGGATCTACAATTGTCT
TTGGGCACTTTTGAAAGCCAGTGTCACACAGGCTCTCACGTAGGCTTGAGTACAAAGTTGGTCGGTGGCC
AGGGCCCCATTGATAGCTTCTTGAGGGCAACAATCAAGCCAGTACCGAGTGTGGTCATTATCGACCTGAC
GGAGAACTGCAGTGACATTCCAGACAGCCCTGAGGGCCACAGTGAACTAAGTCCTGACACTGCTGGTGTG
GTCACCACAGTGGAAGGAGCTGCCAAGCAGCAGGAGCACTCTGCAGCAGAGCTGTGTCTCCTAGAGACCC
CTTCAGACATCACTTGTCACATGGAAGAGGAGCCTGGGAGTCCAGGAGACCCAAAGAGGACGGGTGACTG
TCAGGCTGGTTCACTACAGAGCTGTCCGGAGCTGACCCCAGGTTCTAGGACATGCCCCACCAAGGAGTTA
TCAAGCTGGAGCAAGGCAGGGGATCTCCTATTTATAGAGAAAGTGCCTGTGGTGGTGCTAGAGGACATCC
TGGCCACTAAGCCCTCCATTGCCTCTCTTCCCATGATGTCCCTGGATAGGAGTGTCACTTCAGAGAGTGA
AATACTGGAGTCCTGCCCCGAGGATGACTCCATACTGAGCCACTCCTCCACCAACTCCTCTTCTCCAACC
AGCTCTCCTGAGGGACCATCCACACCCCCAGAACATCGGGGTGGGAGAAGCTCCCCCTCCACCCCAGCCT
GCAGAGTTGCCAAGAACTTTGTCAAAGGCTCCACAGAGAAGGGCAGGAGCAAACTGCACAGAGATAGAGA
ACAGCAGAGGGAAGAGAAGGAAAAGCTGAGGGAAGAGATACGACGAGCCAAGGAGGAGGCACGGAAGAAG
AAGGAGGAGGAGAAGGAGCTGAAGGAAAAGGAGCGGAGGGAAAAGCGGGAGAAAGATGAGAAGGAGAAGG
CGGAGAAGCAGCGGCTAAAGGAGGAAAAACGCAAGGAGCGGCAGGAAGCTCTGGAGGCTAAACTGGAGGA
GAAGAGGAAGAAGGAGGAAGAGAAGCGGTTACGGGAGGAAGAGAAGCGGTTACGGGAAGAAGAGAAGCGC
ATTAAGGCAGAAAAGGCAGAGATCACTCGATTCTTCCAGAAACCGAAGACTCCGCAGGCTCCCAAGACCC
TGGCCGGTTCCTGTGGTAAGTTTGCCCCCTTTGAAATCAAAGAACACATGGTGCTGGCTCCACGGTGCCG
AGCTGCCTTGGATCAAGACCTGTGCGATCAGCTGGACCAGCTCCTGCAGCAGCAGAGTGTGGCAAGCACC
TTCCTCAGTGACCTAAAAAGCCGGCTGCCCTTGAGATCGGGGCCCACCCGGGTCTGTGGCCATGACACAG
ACATCATGAACAGGGATGTGGTCATTGTGGAGAGCAGCAAGGTGGACGGTGTGTCTGAAAGGAAGAAGTT
TGGCCGCATGAAGCTTCTGCAGTTCTCAGAGAACCACCGGCCAGCATACTGGGGGACGTGGAACAAGAAG
ACAGCCATCATCCGCCCCCGGAACCCCTGGGCCCAGGACAAAGACCTTCTTGACTATGAGGTAGACAGTG
ACGATGAGTGGGAAGAGGAGGAACCTGGGGAGTCTTTGTCCCACAGTGAGGGGGATGAGGATGACGATGT
GGGGGAAGATGAGGATGAGGACGATGGCTTCTTTGTGCCCCATGGGTACTTATCTGAAGATGAAGGCGTG
ACTGAGGAGTGTGCAGACCCTGAGAACCACAAAGTACACCAGAAGCTGAAGGCCAAGGAGTGGGATGAGC
TCCTAGCCAAGGGCAAGCGCTTTCGTGTGCTGCAGCCTGTGCACGTGGGATGTGTATGGGCATCAGAGGC
AGCCAACTGCACGAGTTCCGACTTGAAGCTGCTGCAGCAGTTCACTGCATGCCTGCTGGATGTGGCATCC
CCTGATGAGCCAGAACCCGGGGCCTCCAGGAGGGAAAAGAGGGACCAGCATATCCTGGCCCAGTTGCTTC
CGCTGCTACATGGCAATGTGAATGGGAGCAAGGTGATCATCCATGAATTCCAGGAGCAATGCCGCAGGGG
CCTGCTGACCCTTCCAAGTCCCACCCCACACCTGCAGATGCCCAACTTGGAGGATGCTGTTGCTGTGCCA
TCCAAGGCCAGGCTGAAGCGCCTTATCTCTGAGAACTCTGCCTATGAGAAGCGGCCCAACTTCCGTATGT
GCTGGTATGTGCACCCAGAGGTGCTCAAGAGCTTTGGCCAGGAGTGCCTGCCAGTGCCCTGCCAGTGGAC
CTACATCACCACCATGCCCTCAGCACCCAGGGAAGACAGTGGCAGTGCTTCTACTGAGGGGCCTGGCCAG
AGCACACCTATGCTACTCAAGCGGAAGCCAGCGGCCACCATGTGCATCACGCAGTTTATGAAGAAGCGGC
GCTATGATGGACAGGTTGGGTCTGGGGACATGGATGGCTTCCAGGCAGACACAGAAGAGGATGAAGAGGA
TGACACAGACTGTATGATCATAGATGTGCCAGATGTTGGGAGTGACGTGTCAGAAGCTCCCATACCTGCT
CCCACACTTTGCAAGTGAGGATCCACCGGATTCTAGATAACTGATCATAA
