[The description below was written by a language model from this plasmid's Addgene catalogue record.]
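Description:
mCardinal-CAF1-C-10 is a mammalian expression plasmid built on the mCardinal-C1 backbone (about 4.75 kb without insert), a C1-style fluorescent protein fusion vector. It is maintained in E. coli as a high-copy plasmid under kanamycin selection, and it carries a neomycin resistance marker so that transfected mammalian cells can be selected with G418. No feature table accompanies the record, so the origin of replication and the exact arrangement of the resistance cassette are not stated. The listed 3′ sequencing primer suggests that an SV40 polyadenylation signal lies downstream of the insert.

The payload is mouse chromatin assembly factor 1 (CAF1), expressed from the CMV promoter as a fusion protein with mCardinal at its N terminus. mCardinal is supplied by the backbone, so the CAF1 coding sequence sits downstream of the fluorescent protein. The "C-10" in the name probably refers to this orientation and to a 10-residue linker, but the record does not confirm this, and the cloning method is listed as unknown. mCardinal is a far-red fluorescent protein, with a recorded excitation maximum of 604 nm and emission maximum of 659 nm.

The stated purpose is localization. The fusion labels chromatin assembly factor 1 in transfected mammalian cells, so that its distribution can be followed by fluorescence microscopy in the far-red channel. It belongs to a set of fusion constructs showing how mCardinal performs as a tag, and its red-shifted spectrum lets it be combined with green or orange fluorophores in multicolour imaging.
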