Addgene plasmid #56153: mCardinal-CAF1-C-10
Purpose: Localization: Chromatin Assembly Factor 1, Excitation: 604, Emission: 659
Depositing lab: Michael Davidson. Depositing organization: Florida State University, Tallahassee. Publication: Non-invasive intravital imaging of cellular differentiation with a bright red-excitable fluorescent protein. Chu J, Haynes RD, Corbel SY, Li P, Gonzalez-Gonzalez E, Burg JS, Ataie NJ, Lam AJ, Cranfill PJ, Baird MA, Davidson MW, Ng HL, Garcia KC, Contag CH, Shen K, Blau HM, Lin MZ. Nat Methods. 2014 Mar 16. doi: 10.1038/nmeth.2888. PubMed 24633408.
Backbone
  Vector backbone: mCardinal-C1
  Backbone size w/o insert (bp): 4750
  Vector type: Mammalian Expression
  Selectable markers: Neomycin (select with G418)
Growth in bacteria
  Bacterial resistance: Kanamycin, 50 μg/mL
  Growth temperature: 37°C
  Growth strain: DH5alpha
  Copy number: High Copy
Gene/Insert
  Gene/Insert name: CAF1 (alt name: NM_013733.3)
  Species: M. musculus (mouse)
  Promoter: CMV
  Tag / fusion protein: mCardinal (N terminal on backbone)
  Cloning method: Unknown
  Sequencing primers: 5′ CMV-F; 3′ SV40pA-R
Terms and licenses: Academic/Nonprofit Terms; Industry Terms
Depositor comments: . Excitation = 604; Emission = 659
How to cite: mCardinal-CAF1-C-10 was a gift from Michael Davidson (Addgene plasmid # 56153 ; http://n2t.net/addgene:56153 ; RRID:Addgene_56153)
